>Addgene plasmid #26510 | pJC113.4-spp-3 | depositor partial sequence | sequence record 12539 | Author sequence
GTATTACTTTAAAATTATATTACTAATAAGTTTTATATGTATTCAGCAAGAATTCATATTCAGCAGTGTT
ATAGATGACTTATCAAAGGATGAAACGTACTTATCAAAACGGCGCTACAGCCTCATTAATCCGAGATTAG
GAAAACGATATCTAATTAATCCCAGACTTGGTAAAAGGTTTCAAATCAAGGATATTGAAAATTTTGATTA
GTAACTTTTTTTTAAAAAATATATGTTCTTATCTTATATTTTGTATTTGATAAAAATATATTTTACTTAT
TTAAAAAAAAAAAAAA
