>Addgene plasmid #26510 | pJC113.4-spp-3 | addgene partial sequence | sequence record 32711 | 26510 with T3
GGGACGATTATCGACTCACTATAGGGTTTTTTTTTTTTTTAAATAAGTAAAATATATTTTTATCAAATAC
AAAATATAAGATAAGAACATATATTTTTTAAAAAAAAGTTACTAATCTAAATTTTCAATATCCTTGATTT
GAAACCTTTTACCAAGTCTGGGATTAATTAGATATCGTTTTCCTAATCTCGGATTAATGAGGCTGTAGCG
CCGTTTTGATAAGTACGTTTCATCCTTTGATAAGTCATCTATAACACTGCTGAATATGAATTCTTGCTGA
ATACATATAAAACTTATTAGTAATATAATTTTAAAGTAATACAAGGTCACTTCTATAGTGTCACCTAAAT
CTCCCTATAGTGAGG
