>Addgene plasmid #26510 | pJC113.4-spp-3 | addgene partial sequence | sequence record 32712 | 26510 with SP6
TACTAATAAGTTTTATATGTATTCAGCAAGAATTCATATTCAGCAGTGTTATAGATGACTTATCAAAGGA
TGAAACGTACTTATCAAAACGGCGCTACAGCCTCATTAATCCGAGATTAGGAAAACGATATCTAATTAAT
CCCAGACTTGGTAAAAGGTTTCAAATCAAGGATATTGAAAATTTAGATTAGTAACTTTTTTTTAAAAAAT
ATATGTTCTTATCTTATATTTTGTATTTGATAAAAATATATTTTACTTATTTAAAAAAAAAAAAAACCTA
TAGTGAGTCGTATTAATTCGGATCCGCGAAGGTCTCCCTTTAGTGAGGGTTAATTCTCCCTATAGTGAGT
CGTATTAGGATCCGGCGCGCCTAGCATAACCCCTTGGGGCCTCTAAACGGGTCTTGAGGGGTTTTTTGAC
GCGTCGATTTCGGCCTATTGGTTAAAAAATGAACTGATTTAACAAAAATTTAACGCGAATTTTAACAAAA
TTCAGGGCCCAAGGG
