[The description below was written by a language model from this plasmid's Addgene catalogue record.]
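Description:
pJC113.4-spp-3 is a bacterial plasmid classed as an RNAi vector. It carries a 296 bp fragment of spp-3 from the planarian Schmidtea mediterranea in the pJC53.2 backbone, which is about 3.2 kb without the insert. It is a high-copy plasmid propagated in standard E. coli cloning strains under dual ampicillin and kanamycin selection. The record does not name the origin of replication and gives no annotated feature table, so the backbone's exact layout cannot be described from the information provided.

The spp-3 fragment was inserted at Eam1105I sites that were destroyed on both sides during cloning. This enzyme leaves single-nucleotide 3′ overhangs, so the outcome is consistent with TA-style ligation of a PCR product, although the record does not say so. SP6 and T3 are listed as the 5′ and 3′ sequencing primers, which indicates that phage RNA polymerase promoter sequences flank the insert. In vectors of this type, such an arrangement allows in vitro transcription of either strand, to make riboprobes for in situ hybridization or double-stranded RNA for knockdown. The record does not list the promoters themselves, nor any terminators.

The plasmid comes from a genome-wide study of peptide hormones in planarian germline development, so it most plausibly served to analyse the expression or RNAi loss-of-function phenotype of spp-3. The record does not spell out what the gene name stands for. The depositor notes minor discrepancies between the repository's quality-control sequence and both the depositor's sequence and the NCBI reference, and says these do not affect plasmid function.
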