Addgene plasmid #26510: pJC113.4-spp-3
Depositing lab: Phillip Newmark. Depositing organization: University of Illinois at Urbana-Champaign. Publication: Genome-wide analyses reveal a role for peptide hormones in planarian germline development. Collins JJ, Hou X, Romanova EV, Lambrus BG, Miller CM, Saberi A, Sweedler JV, Newmark PA. PLoS Biol. 2010 . 8(10):e1000509. 10.1371/journal.pbio.1000509 PubMed 20967238.
Backbone
  Vector backbone: pJC53.2
  Backbone size w/o insert (bp): 3240
  Vector type: RNAi
Growth in bacteria
  Bacterial resistance: Ampicillin and Kanamycin, 100 & 50 μg/mL
  Growth temperature: 37°C
  Growth strain: DH5alpha
  Copy number: High Copy
Gene/Insert
  Gene/Insert name: spp-3
  Species: S. mediterranea (planarian)
  Insert size (bp): 296
  GenBank ID: BK007022
  Cloning method: Restriction Enzyme; 5′ cloning site Eam1105I (destroyed during cloning); 3′ cloning site Eam1105I (destroyed during cloning)
  Sequencing primers: 5′ Sp6; 3′ T3
Terms and licenses: Academic/Nonprofit Terms; Industry Terms: Not Available to Industry
Depositor comments: Addgene's quality control sequence has minor discrepancies with the provided depositor's sequence and NCBI; these do not affect plasmid function.
How to cite: pJC113.4-spp-3 was a gift from Phillip Newmark (Addgene plasmid # 26510 ; http://n2t.net/addgene:26510 ; RRID:Addgene_26510)
